>Addgene plasmid #155059 | pLCHKO_TK1_HPRT1_Lb_1 | addgene full sequence | sequence record 308442 | Addgene NGS Result
AGGGACAATTGGAGAAGTGAATTATATAAATATAAAGTAGTAAAAATTGAACCATTAGGAGTAGCACCCA
CCAAGGCAAAGAGAAGAGTGGTGCAGAGAGAAAAAAGAGCAGTGGGAATAGGAGCTTTGTTCCTTGGGTT
CTTGGGAGCAGCAGGAAGCACTATGGGCGCAGCGTCAATGACGCTGACGGTACAGGCCAGACAATTATTG
TCTGGTATAGTGCAGCAGCAGAACAATTTGCTGAGGGCTATTGAGGCGCAACAGCATCTGTTGCAACTCA
CAGTCTGGGGCATCAAGCAGCTCCAGGCAAGAATCCTGGCTGTGGAAAGATACCTAAAGGATCAACAGCT
CCTGGGGATTTGGGGTTGCTCTGGAAAACTCATTTGCACCACTGCTGTGCCTTGGAATGCTAGTTGGAGT
AATAAATCTCTGGAACAGATTTGGAATCACACGACCTGGATGGAGTGGGACAGAGAAATTAACAATTACA
CAAGCTTAATACACTCCTTAATTGAAGAATCGCAAAACCAGCAAGAAAAGAATGAACAAGAATTATTGGA
ATTAGATAAATGGGCAAGTTTGTGGAATTGGTTTAACATAACAAATTGGCTGTGGTATATAAAATTATTC
ATAATGATAGTAGGAGGCTTGGTAGGTTTAAGAATAGTTTTTGCTGTACTTTCTATAGTGAATAGAGTTA
GGCAGGGATATTCACCATTATCGTTTCAGACCCACCTCCCAACCCCGAGGGGACCCAGAGAATTCAAAAA
AAACTCTGTGTGCTCAAGGGGGGCTAATCTACACTTAGTAGAAATTAGCACCGACTCGGTGCCACTTTTT
CAAGTTGATAACGGACTAGCCTTATTTCAACTTGCTATGCTGTTTCCAGCATAGCTCTGAAACTCGTCGA
TGCCTATGACAGCCGGTACCTCGTCCTTTCCACAAGATATATAAAGCCAAGAAATCGAAATACTTTCAAG
TTACGGTAAGCATATGATAGTCCATTTTAAAACATAATTTTAAAACTGCAAACTACCCAAGAAATTATTA
CTTTCTACGTCACGTATTTTGTACTAATATCTTTGTGTTTACAGTCAAATTAATTCTAATTATCTCTCTA
ACAGCCTTGTATCGTATATGCAAATATGAAGGAATCATGGGAAATAGGCCCTCGAATTCTAGATCTTGAG
ACAAATGGCAGTATTCATCCACAATTTTAAAAGAAAAGGGGGGATTGGGGGGTACAGTGCAGGGGAAAGA
ATAGTAGACATAATAGCAACAGACATACAAACTAAAGAATTACAAAAACAAATTACAAAAATTCAAAATT
TTCGGGTTTATTACAGGGACAGCAGAGATCCACTTTGGCGCCGGCTCGAGGGGGCCCGGGTTGCGCCTTT
TCCAAGGCAGCCCTGGGTTTGCGCAGGGACGCGGCTGCTCTGGGCGTGGTTCCGGGAAACGCAGCGGCGC
CGACCCTGGGTCTCGCACATTCTTCACGTCCGTTCGCAGCGTCACCCGGATCTTCGCCGCTACCCTTGTG
GGCCCCCCGGCGACGCTTCCTGCTCCGCCCCTAAGTCGGGAAGGTTCCTTGCGGTTCGCGGCGTGCCGGA
CGTGACAAACGGAAGCCGCAGCTCACACTAGTACCCTCGCAGACGGACAGCGCCAGGGAGCAATGGCAGC
GCGCCGACCGCGATGGGCTGTGGCCAATAGCGGCTGCTCAGCAGGGCGCGCCGAGAGCAGCGGCCGGGAA
GGGGCGGTGCGGGAGGCGGGGTGTGGGGCGGTAGTGTGGGCCCTGTTCCTGCCCGCGCGGTGTTCCGCAT
TCTGCAAGCCTCCGGAGCGCACGTCGGCAGTCGGCTCCCTCGTTGACCGAATCACCGACCTCTCTCCCCA
GGGGGATCCACCGGAGCTTACCATGACCGAGTACAAGCCCACGGTGCGCCTCGCCACCCGCGACGACGTC
CCCAGGGCCGTACGCACCCTCGCCGCCGCGTTCGCCGACTACCCCGCCACGCGCCACACCGTCGATCCGG
ACCGCCACATCGAGCGGGTCACCGAGCTGCAAGAACTCTTCCTCACGCGCGTCGGGCTCGACATCGGCAA
GGTGTGGGTCGCGGACGACGGCGCCGCCGTGGCGGTCTGGACCACGCCGGAGAGCGTCGAAGCGGGGGCG
GTGTTCGCCGAGATCGGCCCGCGCATGGCCGAGTTGAGCGGTTCCCGGCTGGCCGCGCAGCAACAGATGG
AAGGCCTCCTGGCGCCGCACCGGCCCAAGGAGCCCGCGTGGTTCCTGGCCACCGTCGGTGTTTCGCCCGA
CCACCAGGGCAAGGGTCTGGGCAGCGCCGTCGTGCTCCCCGGAGTGGAGGCGGCCGAGCGCGCCGGGGTG
CCCGCCTTCCTGGAGACCTCCGCGCCCCGCAACCTCCCCTTCTACGAGCGGCTCGGCTTCACCGTCACCG
CCGACGTCGAGGTGCCCGAAGGACCGCGCACCTGGTGCATGACCCGCAAGCCCGGTGCCTGAACGCGTTA
AGTCGACAATCAACCTCTGGATTACAAAATTTGTGAAAGATTGACTGGTATTCTTAACTATGTTGCTCCT
TTTACGCTATGTGGATACGCTGCTTTAATGCCTTTGTATCATGCTATTGCTTCCCGTATGGCTTTCATTT
TCTCCTCCTTGTATAAATCCTGGTTGCTGTCTCTTTATGAGGAGTTGTGGCCCGTTGTCAGGCAACGTGG
CGTGGTGTGCACTGTGTTTGCTGACGCAACCCCCACTGGTTGGGGCATTGCCACCACCTGTCAGCTCCTT
TCCGGGACTTTCGCTTTCCCCCTCCCTATTGCCACGGCGGAACTCATCGCCGCCTGCCTTGCCCGCTGCT
GGACAGGGGCTCGGCTGTTGGGCACTGACAATTCCGTGGTGTTGTCGGGGAAATCATCGTCCTTTCCTTG
GCTGCTCGCCTGTGTTGCCACCTGGATTCTGCGCGGGACGTCCTTCTGCTACGTCCCTTCGGCCCTCAAT
CCAGCGGACCTTCCTTCCCGCGGCCTGCTGCCGGCTCTGCGGCCTCTTCCGCGTCTTCGCCTTCGCCCTC
AGACGAGTCGGATCTCCCTTTGGGCCGCCTCCCCGCGTCGACTTTAAGACCAATGACTTACAAGGCAGCT
GTAGATCTTAGCCACTTTTTAAAAGAAAAGGGGGGACTGGAAGGGCTAATTCACTCCCAACGAAGACAAG
ATCTGCTTTTTGCTTGTACTGGGTCTCTCTGGTTAGACCAGATCTGAGCCTGGGAGCTCTCTGGCTAACT
AGGGAACCCACTGCTTAAGCCTCAATAAAGCTTGCCTTGAGTGCTTCAAGTAGTGTGTGCCCGTCTGTTG
TGTGACTCTGGTAACTAGAGATCCCTCAGACCCTTTTAGTCAGTGTGGAAAATCTCTAGCAGTACGTATA
GTAGTTCATGTCATCTTATTATTCAGTATTTATAACTTGCAAAGAAATGAATATCAGAGAGTGAGAGGAA
CTTGTTTATTGCAGCTTATAATGGTTACAAATAAAGCAATAGCATCACAAATTTCACAAATAAAGCATTT
TTTTCACTGCATTCTAGTTGTGGTTTGTCCAAACTCATCAATGTATCTTATCATGTCTGGCTCTAGCTAT
CCCGCCCCTAACTCCGCCCATCCCGCCCCTAACTCCGCCCAGTTCCGCCCATTCTCCGCCCCATGGCTGA
CTAATTTTTTTTATTTATGCAGAGGCCGAGGCCGCCTCGGCCTCTGAGCTATTCCAGAAGTAGTGAGGAG
GCTTTTTTGGAGGCCTAGGGACGTACCCAATTCGCCCTATAGTGAGTCGTATTACGCGCGCTCACTGGCC
GTCGTTTTACAACGTCGTGACTGGGAAAACCCTGGCGTTACCCAACTTAATCGCCTTGCAGCACATCCCC
CTTTCGCCAGCTGGCGTAATAGCGAAGAGGCCCGCACCGATCGCCCTTCCCAACAGTTGCGCAGCCTGAA
TGGCGAATGGG
[124 nt withheld, positions 4002-4125]
C
[91 nt withheld, positions 4127-4217]
A
[49 nt withheld, positions 4219-4267]
CCTTTGACGTTGGAGTCCACGTTCTTT
[37 nt withheld, positions 4295-4331]
ACCCTATCTCGGTCTATTCTTTTGATTTATAAGGGATTTTGCCGATTTCGGCCTATTGGTTAAAAAATGA
GCTGATTTAACAAAAATTTAACGCGAATTTTAACAAAATATTAACGCTTACAATTTAGGTGGCACTTTTC
GGGGAAATGTGCGCGGAACCCCTATTTGTTTATTTTTCTAAATACATTCAAATATGTATCCGCTCATGAG
ACAATAACCCTGATAAATGCTTCAATAATATTGAAAAAGGAAGAGTATGAGTATTCAACATTTCCGTGTC
GCCCTTATTCCCTTTTTTGCGGCATTTTGCCTTCCTGTTTTTGCTCACCCAGAAACGCTGGTGAAAGTAA
AAGATGCTGAAGATCAGTTGGGTGCACGAGTGGGTTACATCGAACTGGATCTCAACAGCGGTAAGATCCT
TGAGAGTTTTCGCCCCGAAGAACGTTTTCCAATGATGAGCACTTTTAAAGTTCTGCTATGTGGCGCGGTA
TTATCCCGTATTGACGCCGGGCAAGAGCAACTCGGTCGCCGCATACACTATTCTCAGAATGACTTGGTTG
AGTACTCACCAGTCACAGAAAAGCATCTTACGGATGGCATGACAGTAAGAGAATTATGCAGTGCTGCCAT
AACCATGAGTGATAACACTGCGGCCAACTTACTTCTGACAACGATCGGAGGACCGAAGGAGCTAACCGCT
TTTTTGCACAACATGGGGGATCATGTAACTCGCCTTGATCGTTGGGAACCGGAGCTGAATGAAGCCATAC
CAAACGACGAGCGTGACACCACGATGCCTGTAGCAATGGCAACAACGTTGCGCAAACTATTAACTGGCGA
ACTACTTACTCTAGCTTCCCGGCAACAATTAATAGACTGGATGGAGGCGGATAAAGTTGCAGGACCACTT
CTGCGCTCGGCCCTTCCGGCTGGCTGGTTTATTGCTGATAAATCTGGAGCCGGTGAGCGTGGGTCTCGCG
GTATCATTGCAGCACTGGGGCCAGATGGTAAGCCCTCCCGTATCGTAGTTATCTACACGACGGGGAGTCA
GGCAACTATGGATGAACGAAATAGACAGATCGCTGAGATAGGTGCCTCACTGATTAAGCATTGGTAACTG
TCAGACCAAGTTTACTCATATATACTTTAGATTGATTTAAAACTTCATTTTTAATTTAAAAGGATCTAGG
TGAAGATCCTTTTTGATAATCTCATGACCAAAATCCCTTAACGTGAGTTTTCGTTCCACTGAGCGTCAGA
CCCCGTAGAAAAGATCAAAGGATCTTCTTGAGATCCTTTTTTTCTGCGCGTAATCTGCTGCTTGCAAACA
AAAAAACCACCGCTACCAGCGGTGGTTTGTTTGCCGGATCAAGAGCTACCAACTCTTTTTCCGAAGGTAA
CTGGCTTCAGCAGAGCGCAGATACCAAATACTGTTCTTCTAGTGTAGCCGTAGTTAGGCCACCACTTCAA
GAACTCTGTAGCACCGCCTACATACCTCGCTCTGCTAATCCTGTTACCAGTGGCTGCTGCCAGTGGCGAT
AAGTCGTGTCTTACCGGGTTGGACTCAAGACGATAGTTACCGGATAAGGCGCAGCGGTCGGGCTGAACGG
GGGGTTCGTGCACACAGCCCAGCTTGGAGCGAACGACCTACACCGAACTGAGATACCTACAGCGTGAGCT
ATGAGAAAGCGCCACGCTTCCCGAAGGGAGAAAGGCGGACAGGTATCCGGTAAGCGGCAGGGTCGGAACA
GGAGAGCGCACGAGGGAGCTTCCAGGGGGAAACGCCTGGTATCTTTATAGTCCTGTCGGGTTTCGCCACC
TCTGACTTGAGCGTCGATTTTTGTGATGCTCGTCAGGGGGGCGGAGCCTATGGAAAAACGCCAGCAACGC
GGCCTTTTTACGGTTCCTGGCCTTTTGCTGGCCTTTTGCTCACATGTTCTTTCCTGCGTTATCCCCTGAT
TCTGTGGATAACCGTATTACCGCCTTTGAGTGAGCTGATACCGCTCGCCGCAGCCGAACGACCGAGCGCA
GCGAGTCAGTGAGCGAGGAAGCGGAAGAGCGCCCAATACGCAAACCGCCTCTCCCCGCGCGTTGGCCGAT
TCATTAATGCAGCTGGCACGACAGGTTTCCCGACTGGAAAGCGGGCAGTGAGCGCAACGCAATTAATGTG
AGTTAGCTCACTCATTAGGCACCCCAGGCTTTACACTTTATGCTTCCGGCTCGTATGTTGTGTGGAATTG
TGAGCGGATAACAATTTCACACAGGAAACAGCTATGACCATGATTACGCCAAGCGCGCAATTAACCCTCA
CTAAAGGGAACAAAAGCTGGAGCTGCAAGCTTAATGTAGTCTTATGCAATACTCTTGTAGTCTTGCAACA
TGGTAACGATGAGTTAGCAACATGCCTTACAAGGAGAGAAAAAGCACCGTGCATGCCGATTGGTGGAAGT
AAGGTGGTACGATCGTGCCTTATTAGGAAGGCAACAGACGGGTCTGACATGGATTGGACGAACCACTGAA
TTGCCGCATTGCAGAGATATTGTATTTAAGTGCCTAGCTCGATACATAAACGGGTCTCTCTGGTTAGACC
AGATCTGAGCCTGGGAGCTCTCTGGCTAACTAGGGAACCCACTGCTTAAGCCTCAATAAAGCTTGCCTTG
AGTGCTTCAAGTAGTGTGTGCCCGTCTGTTGTGTGACTCTGGTAACTAGAGATCCCTCAGACCCTTTTAG
TCAGTGTGGAAAATCTCTAGCAGTGGCGCCCGAACAGGGACTTGAAAGCGAAAGGGAAACCAGAGGAGCT
CTCTCGACGCAGGACTCGGCTTGCTGAAGCGCGCACGGCAAGAGGCGAGGGGCGGCGACTGGTGAGTACG
CCAAAAATTTTGACTAGCGGAGGCTAGAAGGAGAGAGATGGGTGCGAGAGCGTCAGTATTAAGCGGGGGA
GAATTAGATCGCGATGGGAAAAAATTCGGTTAAGGCCAGGGGGAAAGAAAAAATATAAATTAAAACATAT
AGTATGGGCAAGCAGGGAGCTAGAACGATTCGCAGTTAATCCTGGCCTGTTAGAAACATCAGAAGGCTGT
AGACAAATACTGGGACAGCTACAACCATCCCTTCAGACAGGATCAGAAGAACTTAGATCATTATATAATA
CAGTAGCAACCCTCTATTGTGTGCATCAAAGGATAGAGATAAAAGACACCAAGGAAGCTTTAGACAAGAT
AGAGGAAGAGCAAAACAAAAGTAAGACCACCGCACAGCAAGCGGCCGCTGATCTTCAGACCTGGAGGAGG
AGATATG
Features (pLannotate 1.2.2; 27 found; start..end, strand, type, name):
    120..353     +  misc_feature   RRE: The Rev response element (RRE) of HIV-1 allows for Rev-dependent mRNA export from the nucleus to the cytoplasm.
    730..756     +  CDS            Rev (fragment): human immunodeficiency virus 1 (HIV-1) Rev protein; rev; enhances nuclear export of unspliced and incompletely spliced viral mRNAs
    818..885     -  misc_RNA       tracrRNA (fragment): trans-activating CRISPR RNA for the Streptococcus pyogenes CRISPR/Cas9 system
    933..1173    -  promoter       U6 promoter: RNA polymerase III promoter for human U6 snRNA
   1215..1332    +  misc_feature   cPPT/CTS: central polypurine tract and central termination sequence of HIV-1
   1391..1891    +  promoter       hPGK promoter: human phosphoglycerate kinase 1 promoter
   1913..2512    +  CDS            PuroR (fragment): puromycin N-acetyltransferase; pac from Streptomyces; confers resistance to puromycin
   2528..3116    +  misc_feature   WPRE: woodchuck hepatitis virus posttranscriptional regulatory element
   3167..3186    +  misc_feature   cPPT/CTS (fragment): central polypurine tract and central termination sequence of HIV-1
   3188..3421    +  LTR            3' LTR (ΔU3): self-inactivating 3' long terminal repeat (LTR) from HIV-1
   3499..3620    +  polyA_signal   SV40 poly(A) signal: SV40 polyadenylation signal
   3660..3795    +  rep_origin     SV40 ori: SV40 origin of replication
   3816..3834    -  promoter       T7 promoter: promoter for bacteriophage T7 RNA polymerase
   3842..3997    +  CDS            lacZα (fragment): LacZα fragment of β-galactosidase; lacZ fragment
   4002..4430    +  rep_origin     f1 ori (sequence partly withheld): f1 bacteriophage origin of replication; arrow indicates direction of (+) strand synthesis
   4483..4587    +  promoter       AmpR promoter: bla
   4588..5448    +  CDS            AmpR: β-lactamase; bla; confers resistance to ampicillin, carbenicillin, and related antibiotics
   5619..6207    +  rep_origin     ori: high-copy-number ColE1/pMB1/pBR322/pUC origin of replication
   6390..6482    +  CDS            lacI (fragment): lac repressor; lacI; The lac repressor binds to the lac operator to inhibit transcription in E. coli. This inhibition can be relieved by adding lactose or isopropyl-β-D-thiogalactopyranoside (IPTG).
   6495..6516    +  protein_bind   CAP binding site: CAP binding activates transcription in the presence of cAMP. E. coli catabolite activator protein
   6531..6561    +  promoter       lac promoter: promoter for the E. coli lac operon
   6569..6585    +  protein_bind   lac operator: The lac repressor binds to the lac operator to inhibit transcription in E. coli. This inhibition can be relieved by adding lactose or isopropyl-β-D-thiogalactopyranoside (IPTG). lac repressor encoded by lacI
   6630..6648    +  promoter       T3 promoter: promoter for bacteriophage T3 RNA polymerase
   6676..6902    +  promoter       RSV promoter: Rous sarcoma virus enhancer/promoter
   6903..7083    +  LTR            5' LTR (truncated): truncated 5' long terminal repeat (LTR) from HIV-1
   7130..7255    +  misc_feature   HIV-1 Ψ: packaging signal of human immunodeficiency virus type 1
   7239..7602    +  CDS            HIV-1 gag (fragment): gag protein from human immunodeficiency virus 1; gag
