[The description below was written by a language model from this plasmid's Addgene catalogue record and pLannotate feature annotations shown in this document.]
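Description:
pLCHKO_TK1_HPRT1_Lb_1 is a lentiviral CRISPR guide-expression plasmid built on the pLCHKO backbone for the CHyMErA system, in which a single hybrid guide RNA (hgRNA) programs two different nucleases. A human U6 RNA polymerase III promoter drives a roughly 150 bp insert consisting of an SpCas9 spacer against human TK1, the Cas9 tracrRNA-derived scaffold, an LbCas12a direct repeat and a Cas12a spacer against human HPRT1. In cells expressing both nucleases, Cas12a's own RNA-processing activity is expected to separate the transcript into a functional Cas9 guide and a functional Cas12a guide, so both genes are targeted from one cassette. The insert was cloned into BfuAI sites that were destroyed in the process. As the depositor notes and the feature table confirms, the U6-hgRNA cassette lies on the antisense strand relative to the viral genome. The plasmid does not encode either nuclease, so these must be supplied separately.

The transfer-vector architecture is third-generation and self-inactivating. An RSV promoter fused to a truncated HIV-1 5' LTR drives genomic RNA production, followed by the Ψ packaging signal with a gag fragment, the RRE for Rev-dependent export, and the cPPT/CTS. A WPRE boosts transcript expression, and the genome ends in a ΔU3 3' LTR. Downstream of the guide cassette, a human PGK promoter expresses puromycin N-acetyltransferase for selection of transduced mammalian cells. Outside the LTRs are an SV40 poly(A) signal and origin. The bacterial portion carries a high-copy ColE1/pUC origin, an f1 origin, ampicillin resistance and residual lac, T3 and T7 elements. The record supports its use for combinatorial TK1 and HPRT1 editing, but it does not state a more specific experimental role.
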