Addgene plasmid #155059: pLCHKO_TK1_HPRT1_Lb_1
Purpose: Lentiviral plasmid for expressing U6 driven hybrid guide (hg)RNA targeting TK1 using SpCas9 and HPRT1 using LbCas12a (CHyMErA system)
Depositing lab: Benjamin Blencowe & Jason Moffat. Depositing organization: University of Toronto. Publication: Genetic interaction mapping and exon-resolution functional genomics with a hybrid Cas9-Cas12a platform. Gonatopoulos-Pournatzis T, Aregger M, Brown KR, Farhangmehr S, Braunschweig U, Ward HN, Ha KCH, Weiss A, Billmann M, Durbic T, Myers CL, Blencowe BJ, Moffat J. Nat Biotechnol. 2020 May;38(5):638-648. doi: 10.1038/s41587-020-0437-z. Epub 2020 Mar 16. PubMed 32249828.
Backbone
  Vector backbone: pLCHKO
  Backbone size w/o insert (bp): 7481
  Vector type: Mammalian Expression, Lentiviral, CRISPR
  Selectable markers: Puromycin
Growth in bacteria
  Bacterial resistance: Ampicillin, 100 μg/mL
  Growth temperature: 30°C
  Growth strain: NEB Stable
  Copy number: High Copy
Gene/Insert
  Gene/Insert name: (hg)RNA targeting TK1 using SpCas9 and HPRT1 using LbCas12a
  gRNA/shRNA sequence: GCTGTCATAGGCATCGACGAgtttcagagctatgctggaaacagcatagcaagttgaaataaggctagtccgttatcaacttgaaaaagtggcaccgagtcggtgctaatttctactaagtgtagatTAGCCCCCCTTGAGCACACAGAG
  Species: H. sapiens (human)
  Insert size (bp): 150
  Promoter: U6
  Cloning method: Restriction Enzyme; 5′ cloning site BfuAI (destroyed during cloning); 3′ cloning site BfuAI (destroyed during cloning)
  Sequencing primers: 5′ actatcatatgcttaccgtaac
Terms and licenses: Academic/Nonprofit Terms; Industry Terms: Not Available to Industry
Depositor comments: U6-driven hgRNA cassette encoded on anti-sense strand
How to cite: pLCHKO_TK1_HPRT1_Lb_1 was a gift from Benjamin Blencowe & Jason Moffat (Addgene plasmid # 155059 ; http://n2t.net/addgene:155059 ; RRID:Addgene_155059)
